Addgene plasmid #211346: pDOXOFF 99xGly
Purpose: DOX-regulated lentiviral expression of 99xGly-EGFP-3xHA
Depositing lab: Raghu Chivukula. Depositing organization: Massachusetts General Hospital. Publication: Polyglycine-mediated aggregation of FAM98B disrupts tRNA processing in GGC repeat disorders. Yang J, Xu Y, Ziehr DR, Taylor MS, Valenstein ML, Frenkel EM, Bush JR, Rutter K, Stevanovski I, Shi CY, Kesavan M, Pinto RM, Deveson I, Bartel DP, Sabatini DM, Chivukula RR. Science. 2025 Jul 17;389(6757):eado2403. doi: 10.1126/science.ado2403. Epub 2025 Jul 17. PubMed 40674500.
Backbone
  Vector backbone: pDOXOFFo7v1
  Vector type: Lentiviral
  Selectable markers: Blasticidin
Growth in bacteria
  Bacterial resistance: Ampicillin, 100 μg/mL
  Growth temperature: 37°C
  Growth strain: NEB Stable
  Copy number: High Copy
Gene/Insert
  Gene/Insert name: 99xGly-EGFP-3xHA
  Tag / fusion protein: EGFP-3xHA (C terminal on insert)
Terms and licenses: Academic/Nonprofit Terms; Industry Terms: Not Available to Industry
Depositor comments: This material includes a long poly-glycine repeat that is challenging to maintain and sequence accurately. Addgene’s long-read sequencing results confirm approximately 94 repeats in the current samples. The depositor recommends that the length of repeats should be verified for each prep via restriction digest, Nanopore sequencing, or both. The depositing lab is happy to provide guidance if needed.
How to cite: pDOXOFF 99xGly was a gift from Raghu Chivukula (Addgene plasmid # 211346 ; http://n2t.net/addgene:211346 ; RRID:Addgene_211346)
