[The description below was written by a language model from this plasmid's Addgene catalogue record and pLannotate feature annotations shown in this document.]
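Description:
pDOXOFF 99xGly is a lentiviral transfer plasmid built on the pDOXOFFo7v1 backbone for doxycycline-regulated expression of a polyglycine reporter protein in mammalian cells. It is maintained in E. coli through a high-copy ColE1/pUC-type origin and an ampicillin resistance gene. The viral portion has a third-generation, self-inactivating layout. An RSV promoter fused to a truncated HIV-1 5' LTR drives the genomic RNA, followed by the Ψ packaging signal with a gag fragment, the RRE for Rev-dependent export and the cPPT/CTS. At the other end are a WPRE, a ΔU3 3' LTR and an SV40 polyadenylation signal.

The payload is a tract of nominally 99 glycines fused at its C terminus to EGFP and a 3xHA tag, placed downstream of a TRE3G Tet-responsive promoter. The many short "chicken β-actin promoter" fragments annotated between TRE3G and EGFP are most likely spurious matches to the GC-rich glycine-coding repeat rather than real promoter elements. A second cassette uses the human PGK promoter to express blasticidin S deaminase, for selecting transduced cells. It is followed by a Tet transactivator carrying VP16-derived activation repeats; how the two coding sequences are linked is not annotated. The annotation tool labels this as an rtTA3 fragment, whereas the "DOXOFF" name implies a Tet-Off arrangement in which doxycycline silences expression, and the record does not settle the transactivator's identity. Carrying regulator and responder on one vector allows single-virus delivery.

The repeat is unstable and difficult to sequence. The repository's long-read result indicates about 94 repeats, and the depositor advises verifying repeat length in each preparation. The associated publication concerns polyglycine aggregation in GGC repeat expansion disorders.
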