Features (pLannotate 1.2.2; 42 found; start..end, strand, type, name):
     40..175     +  rep_origin     SV40 ori: SV40 origin of replication
    183..246     +  promoter       AmpR promoter: bla
    247..1107    +  CDS            AmpR: β-lactamase; bla; confers resistance to ampicillin, carbenicillin, and related antibiotics
   1263..1851    -  rep_origin     ori: high-copy-number ColE1/pMB1/pBR322/pUC origin of replication
   1922..2047    +  rep_origin     RSF ori (fragment): Plasmids containing the RSF 1030 origin of replication can be propagated in E. coli cells that contain additional plasmids with compatible origins.
   2049..2141    +  CDS            lacI (fragment): lac repressor; lacI; The lac repressor binds to the lac operator to inhibit transcription in E. coli. This inhibition can be relieved by adding lactose or isopropyl-β-D-thiogalactopyranoside (IPTG).
   2154..2175    +  protein_bind   CAP binding site: CAP binding activates transcription in the presence of cAMP. E. coli catabolite activator protein
   2190..2220    +  promoter       lac promoter: promoter for the E. coli lac operon
   2228..2244    +  protein_bind   lac operator: The lac repressor binds to the lac operator to inhibit transcription in E. coli. This inhibition can be relieved by adding lactose or isopropyl-β-D-thiogalactopyranoside (IPTG). lac repressor encoded by lacI
   2289..2307    +  promoter       T3 promoter: promoter for bacteriophage T3 RNA polymerase
   2335..2561    +  promoter       RSV promoter: Rous sarcoma virus enhancer/promoter
   2562..2742    +  LTR            5' LTR (truncated): truncated 5' long terminal repeat (LTR) from HIV-1
   2789..2914    +  misc_feature   HIV-1 Ψ: packaging signal of human immunodeficiency virus type 1
   2898..3261    +  CDS            HIV-1 gag (fragment): gag protein from human immunodeficiency virus 1; gag
   3407..3640    +  misc_feature   RRE: The Rev response element (RRE) of HIV-1 allows for Rev-dependent mRNA export from the nucleus to the cytoplasm.
   4017..4041    +  CDS            Rev (fragment): human immunodeficiency virus 1 (HIV-1) Rev protein; rev; enhances nuclear export of unspliced and incompletely spliced viral mRNAs
   4082..4199    +  misc_feature   cPPT/CTS: central polypurine tract and central termination sequence of HIV-1
   4268..4646    +  promoter       TRE3G promoter: 3rd-generation Tet-responsive promoter that can be activated by binding of Tet-On® 3G
   4732..4749    +  promoter       chicken β-actin promoter (fragment): contains a 21-bp deletion relative to the standard chicken β-actin promoter
   4750..4767    +  promoter       chicken β-actin promoter (fragment): contains a 21-bp deletion relative to the standard chicken β-actin promoter
   4772..4791    +  promoter       chicken β-actin promoter (fragment): contains a 21-bp deletion relative to the standard chicken β-actin promoter
   4792..4809    +  promoter       chicken β-actin promoter (fragment): contains a 21-bp deletion relative to the standard chicken β-actin promoter
   4810..4827    +  promoter       chicken β-actin promoter (fragment): contains a 21-bp deletion relative to the standard chicken β-actin promoter
   4828..4845    +  promoter       chicken β-actin promoter (fragment): contains a 21-bp deletion relative to the standard chicken β-actin promoter
   4846..4863    +  promoter       chicken β-actin promoter (fragment): contains a 21-bp deletion relative to the standard chicken β-actin promoter
   4864..4881    +  promoter       chicken β-actin promoter (fragment): contains a 21-bp deletion relative to the standard chicken β-actin promoter
   4897..4914    +  promoter       chicken β-actin promoter (fragment): contains a 21-bp deletion relative to the standard chicken β-actin promoter
   4915..4932    +  promoter       chicken β-actin promoter (fragment): contains a 21-bp deletion relative to the standard chicken β-actin promoter
   4933..4950    +  promoter       chicken β-actin promoter (fragment): contains a 21-bp deletion relative to the standard chicken β-actin promoter
   4951..4968    +  promoter       chicken β-actin promoter (fragment): contains a 21-bp deletion relative to the standard chicken β-actin promoter
   4969..4986    +  promoter       chicken β-actin promoter (fragment): contains a 21-bp deletion relative to the standard chicken β-actin promoter
   4987..5004    +  promoter       chicken β-actin promoter (fragment): contains a 21-bp deletion relative to the standard chicken β-actin promoter
   5026..5739    +  CDS            EGFP: EGFP is a basic (constitutively fluorescent) green fluorescent protein published in 1996, derived from Aequorea victoria. It is reported to be a rapidly-maturing weak dimer with moderate acid sensitivity.
   5752..5774    +  CDS            3xHA (fragment): three tandem HA epitope tags
   5869..6379    +  promoter       hPGK promoter: human phosphoglycerate kinase 1 promoter
   6395..6781    +  CDS            BSD: blasticidin S deaminase; Aspergillus terreus BSD; confers resistance to blasticidin
   6845..7542    +  CDS            rtTA3 (fragment): reverse tetracycline transactivator 3 activates expression from Tet-responsive promoters in the presence of doxycycline
   7472..7582    +  CDS            VP48: 3 tandem repeats of the minimal activation domain of herpes simplex virus VP16 (Cheng et al., 2013)
   7618..8166    +  misc_feature   WPRE (fragment): woodchuck hepatitis virus posttranscriptional regulatory element
   8192..8263    +  CDS            nef (fragment): NEF_HV1Z2 - Experimental evidence at protein level: Swiss-Prot protein existence level 1. Extracellular Nef protein targets CD4(+) T-lymphocytes for apoptosis by interacting with CXCR4 surface receptors. From Human immunodeficiency virus type 1 group M subtype D (isolate Z2/CDC-Z34) (HIV-1).
   8265..8498    +  LTR            3' LTR (ΔU3): self-inactivating 3' long terminal repeat (LTR) from HIV-1
   8570..8691    +  polyA_signal   SV40 poly(A) signal: SV40 polyadenylation signal
>Addgene plasmid #211346 | pDOXOFF 99xGly | addgene full sequence | sequence record 489509 | Addgene Long Read Sequencing Result
TCATGTCTGGCTCTAGCTATCCCGCCCCTAACTCCGCCCATCCCGCCCCTAACTCCGCCCAGTTCCGCCC
ATTCTCCGCCCCATGGCTGACTAATTTTTTTTATTTATGCAGAGGCCGAGGCCGCCTCGGCCTCTGAGCT
ATTCCAGAAGTAGTGAGGAGGCTTTTTTGGAGGCCTTTCAAATATGTATCCGCTCATGAGACAATAACCC
TGATAAATGCTTCAATAATATTGAAAAAGGAAGAGTATGAGTATTCAACATTTCCGTGTCGCCCTTATTC
CCTTTTTTGCGGCATTTTGCCTTCCTGTTTTTGCTCACCCAGAAACGCTGGTGAAAGTAAAAGATGCTGA
AGATCAGTTGGGTGCACGAGTGGGTTACATCGAACTGGATCTCAACAGCGGTAAGATCCTTGAGAGTTTT
CGCCCCGAAGAACGTTTTCCAATGATGAGCACTTTTAAAGTTCTGCTATGTGGCGCGGTATTATCCCGTA
TTGACGCCGGGCAAGAGCAACTCGGTCGCCGCATACACTATTCTCAGAATGACTTGGTTGAGTACTCACC
AGTCACAGAAAAGCATCTTACGGATGGCATGACAGTAAGAGAATTATGCAGTGCTGCCATAACCATGAGT
GATAACACTGCGGCCAACTTACTTCTGACAACGATCGGAGGACCGAAGGAGCTAACCGCTTTTTTGCACA
ACATGGGGGATCATGTAACTCGCCTTGATCGTTGGGAACCGGAGCTGAATGAAGCCATACCAAACGACGA
GCGTGACACCACGATGCCTGCAGCAATGGCAACAACGTTGCGCAAACTATTAACTGGCGAACTACTTACT
CTAGCTTCCCGGCAACAATTAATAGACTGGATGGAGGCGGATAAAGTTGCAGGACCACTTCTGCGCTCGG
CCCTTCCGGCTGGCTGGTTTATTGCTGATAAATCTGGAGCCGGTGAGCGTGGGTCTCGCGGTATCATTGC
AGCACTGGGGCCAGATGGTAAGCCCTCCCGTATCGTAGTTATCTACACGACGGGGAGTCAGGCAACTATG
GATGAACGAAATAGACAGATCGCTGAGATAGGTGCCTCACTGATTAAGCATTGGTAACTGTCAGACCAAG
TTTACTCATATATACTTTAGATTGATTTAAAACTTCATTTTTAATTTAAAAGGATCTAGGTGAAGATCCT
TTTTGATAATCACGCGTGAGCAAAAGGCCAGCAAAAGGCCAGGAACCGTAAAAAGGCCGCGTTGCTGGCG
TTTTTCCATAGGCTCCGCCCCCCTGACGAGCATCACAAAAATCGACGCTCAAGTCAGAGGTGGCGAAACC
CGACAGGACTATAAAGATACCAGGCGTTTCCCCCTGGAAGCTCCCTCGTGCGCTCTCCTGTTCCGACCCT
GCCGCTTACCGGATACCTGTCCGCCTTTCTCCCTTCGGGAAGCGTGGCGCTTTCTCATAGCTCACGCTGT
AGGTATCTCAGTTCGGTGTAGGTCGTTCGCTCCAAGCTGGGCTGTGTGCACGAACCCCCCGTTCAGCCCG
ACCGCTGCGCCTTATCCGGTAACTATCGTCTTGAGTCCAACCCGGTAAGACACGACTTATCGCCACTGGC
AGCAGCCACTGGTAACAGGATTAGCAGAGCGAGGTATGTAGGCGGTGCTACAGAGTTCTTGAAGTGGTGG
CCTAACTACGGCTACACTAGAAGGACAGTATTTGGTATCTGCGCTCTGCTGAAGCCAGTTACCTTCGGAA
AAAGAGTTGGTAGCTCTTGATCCGGCAAACAAACCACCGCTGGTAGCGGTGGTTTTTTTGTTTGCAAGCA
GCAGATTACGCGCAGAAAAAAAGGATCTCAAGAAGATCCTTTGATCTTTTCTACGGGGTCTGACGCTCAG
TGGAACGAAAACTCACGTTAAGGGATTTTGGACATGTTCTTTCCTGCGTTATCCCCTGATTCTGTGGATA
ACCGTATTACCGCCTTTGAGTGAGCTGATACCGCTCGCCGCAGCCGAACGACCGAGCGCAGCGAGTCAGT
GAGCGAGGAAGCGGAAGAGCGCCCAATACGCAAACCGCCTCTCCCCGCGCGTTGGCCGATTCATTAATGC
AGCTGGCACGACAGGTTTCCCGACTGGAAAGCGGGCAGTGAGCGCAACGCAATTAATGTGAGTTAGCTCA
CTCATTAGGCACCCCAGGCTTTACACTTTATGCTTCCGGCTCGTATGTTGTGTGGAATTGTGAGCGGATA
ACAATTTCACACAGGAAACAGCTATGACCATGATTACGCCAAGCGCGCAATTAACCCTCACTAAAGGGAA
CAAAAGCTGGAGCTGCAAGCTTAATGTAGTCTTATGCAATACTCTTGTAGTCTTGCAACATGGTAACGAT
GAGTTAGCAACATGCCTTACAAGGAGAGAAAAAGCACCGTGCATGCCGATTGGTGGAAGTAAGGTGGTAC
GATCGTGCCTTATTAGGAAGGCAACAGACGGGTCTGACATGGATTGGACGAACCACTGAATTGCCGCATT
GCAGAGATATTGTATTTAAGTGCCTAGCTCGATACATAAACGGGTCTCTCTGGTTAGACCAGATCTGAGC
CTGGGAGCTCTCTGGCTAACTAGGGAACCCACTGCTTAAGCCTCAATAAAGCTTGCCTTGAGTGCTTCAA
GTAGTGTGTGCCCGTCTGTTGTGTGACTCTGGTAACTAGAGATCCCTCAGACCCTTTTAGTCAGTGTGGA
AAATCTCTAGCAGTGGCGCCCGAACAGGGACTTGAAAGCGAAAGGGAAACCAGAGGAGCTCTCTCGACGC
AGGACTCGGCTTGCTGAAGCGCGCACGGCAAGAGGCGAGGGGCGGCGACTGGTGAGTACGCCAAAAATTT
TGACTAGCGGAGGCTAGAAGGAGAGAGATGGGTGCGAGAGCGTCAGTATTAAGCGGGGGAGAATTAGATC
GCGATGGGAAAAAATTCGGTTAAGGCCAGGGGGAAAGAAAAAATATAAATTAAAACATATAGTATGGGCA
AGCAGGGAGCTAGAACGATTCGCAGTTAATCCTGGCCTGTTAGAAACATCAGAAGGCTGTAGACAAATAC
TGGGACAGCTACAACCATCCCTTCAGACAGGATCAGAAGAACTTAGATCATTATATAATACAGTAGCAAC
CCTCTATTGTGTGCATCAAAGGATAGAGATAAAAGACACCAAGGAAGCTTTAGACAAGATAGAGGAAGAG
CAAAACAAAAGTAAGACCACCGCACAGCAAGCGGCCGCTGATCTTCAGACCTGGAGGAGGAGATATGAGG
GACAATTGGAGAAGTGAATTATATAAATATAAAGTAGTAAAAATTGAACCATTAGGAGTAGCACCCACCA
AGGCAAAGAGAAGAGTGGTGCAGAGAGAAAAAAGAGCAGTGGGAATAGGAGCTTTGTTCCTTGGGTTCTT
GGGAGCAGCAGGAAGCACTATGGGCGCAGCGTCAATGACGCTGACGGTACAGGCCAGACAATTATTGTCT
GGTATAGTGCAGCAGCAGAACAATTTGCTGAGGGCTATTGAGGCGCAACAGCATCTGTTGCAACTCACAG
TCTGGGGCATCAAGCAGCTCCAGGCAAGAATCCTGGCTGTGGAAAGATACCTAAAGGATCAACAGCTCCT
GGGGATTTGGGGTTGCTCTGGAAAACTCATTTGCACCACTGCTGTGCCTTGGAATGCTAGTTGGAGTAAT
AAATCTCTGGAACAGATTTGGAATCACACGACCTGGATGGAGTGGGACAGAGAAATTAACAATTACACAA
GCTTAATACACTCCTTAATTGAAGAATCGCAAAACCAGCAAGAAAAGAATGAACAAGAATTATTGGAATT
AGATAAATGGGCAAGTTTGTGGAATTGGTTTAACATAACAAATTGGCTGTGGTATATAAAATTATTCATA
ATGATAGTAGGAGGCTTGGTAGGTTTAAGAATAGTTTTTGCTGTACTTTCTATAGTGAATAGAGTTAGGC
AGGGATATTCACCATTATCGTTTCAGACCCACCTCCCAACCCCGAGGGGACAATTCTCGACCTCGAGACA
AATGGCAGTATTCATCCACAATTTTAAAAGAAAAGGGGGGATTGGGGGGTACAGTGCAGGGGAAAGAATA
GTAGACATAATAGCAACAGACATACAAACTAAAGAATTACAAAAACAAATTACAAAAATTCAAAATTTTC
GGGTTTATTACAGGGACAGCAGAGATCCACTTTGGCCGCGAATCGGGATTCGCCCTTAAGCTAGCTCGAG
TTTACTCCCTATCAGTGATAGAGAACGTATGAAGAGTTTACTCCCTATCAGTGATAGAGAACGTATGCAG
ACTTTACTCCCTATCAGTGATAGAGAACGTATAAGGAGTTTACTCCCTATCAGTGATAGAGAACGTATGA
CCAGTTTACTCCCTATCAGTGATAGAGAACGTATCTACAGTTTACTCCCTATCAGTGATAGAGAACGTAT
ATCCAGTTTACTCCCTATCAGTGATAGAGAACGTATAAGCTTTAGGCGTGTACGGTGGGCGCCTATAAAA
GCAGAGCTCGTTTAGTGAACCGTCAGATCGCCTGGAGCAATTCCACAACACTTTTGTCTTATACCAACTT
TCCGTACCACTTCCTACCCTCGTAAAGTCAGTTGGCCAGGCCTAGTTGGCCAGGCCTAGTGCCGAATTCG
CCACCATGGGGTTGCCGCTGCCAGGGGGCGTGCGGCAGCGCGGCGGCGGCGGCGGCGGCGGCGGCGGCGG
CGGCGGCGGCGGAGGCGGCGGCGGCGGCGGCGGCGGCGGCGGCGGCGGCGGCGGCGGCGGCGGCGGCGGC
GGCGGCGGCGGCGGCGGCGGCGGCGGCGGCGGCGGCGGCGGCGGCGGCGGCGGCGGCGGCGGCGGTGGCG
GCGGCGGCGGCGGCGGCGGCGGCGGCGGCGGCGGCGGCGGCGGCGGCGGCGGCGGCGGCGGCGGCGGCGG
CGGCGGCGGCGGCGGCGGCGGCGGCGGCGGCGGCGGCGGCGGCTGGGCCTCGACGGTGAGCAAGGGCGAG
GAGCTGTTCACCGGGGTGGTGCCCATCCTGGTCGAGCTGGACGGCGACGTAAACGGCCACAAGTTCAGCG
TGTCCGGCGAGGGCGAGGGCGATGCCACCTACGGCAAGCTGACCCTGAAGTTCATCTGCACCACCGGCAA
GCTGCCCGTGCCCTGGCCCACCCTCGTGACCACCCTGACCTACGGCGTGCAGTGCTTCAGCCGCTACCCC
GACCACATGAAGCAGCACGACTTCTTCAAGTCCGCCATGCCCGAAGGCTACGTCCAGGAGCGCACCATCT
TCTTCAAGGACGACGGCAACTACAAGACCCGCGCCGAGGTGAAGTTCGAGGGCGACACCCTGGTGAACCG
CATCGAGCTGAAGGGCATCGACTTCAAGGAGGACGGCAACATCCTGGGGCACAAGCTGGAGTACAACTAC
AACAGCCACAACGTCTATATCATGGCCGACAAGCAGAAGAACGGCATCAAGGTGAACTTCAAGATCCGCC
ACAACATCGAGGACGGCAGCGTGCAGCTCGCCGACCACTACCAGCAGAACACCCCCATCGGCGACGGCCC
CGTGCTGCTGCCCGACAACCACTACCTGAGCACCCAGTCCGCCCTGAGCAAAGACCCCAACGAGAAGCGC
GATCACATGGTCCTGCTGGAGTTCGTGACCGCCGCCGGGATCACTCTCGGCATGGACGAGCTGTACAAGG
GAGGGAGCGGCTATCCCTATGACGTGCCTGATTACGCCGGCACAGGATCATACCCCTATGATGTGCCTGA
CTACGCTGGCAGCGCCGGATACCCTTATGATGTGCCTGATTATGCTTAGTGAGGATCCGGGGTTGGGGTT
GCGCCTTTTCCAAGGCAGCCCTGGGTTTGCGCAGGGACGCGGCTGCTCTGGGCGTGGTTCCGGGAAACGC
AGCGGCGCCGACCCTGGGTCTCGCACATTCTTCACGTCCGTTCGCAGCGTCACCCGGATCTTCGCCGCTA
CCCTTGTGGGCCCCCCGGCGACGCTTCCTGCTCCGCCCCTAAGTCGGGAAGGTTCCTTGCGGTTCGCGGC
GTGCCGGACGTGACAAACGGAAGCCGCACGTCTCACTAGTACCCTCGCAGACGGACAGCGCCAGGGAGCA
ATGGCAGCGCGCCGACCGCGATGGGCTGTGGCCAATAGCGGCTGCTCAGCAGGGCGCGCCGAGAGCAGCG
GCCGGGAAGGGGCGGTGCGGGAGGCGGGGTGTGGGGCGGTAGTGTGGGCCCTGTTCCTGCCCGCGCGGTG
TTCCGCATTCTGCAAGCCTCCGGAGCGCACGTCGGCAGTCGGCTCCCTCGTTGACCGAATCACCGACCTC
TCTCCCCAGCAATTCACCATGGTTCCTTTGTCTCAAGAAGAATCCACCCTCATTGAAAGAGCAACGGCTA
CAATCAACAGCATCCCCATCTCTGAAGACTACAGCGTCGCCAGCGCAGCTCTCTCTAGCGACGGCCGCAT
CTTCACTGGTGTCAATGTATATCATTTTACTGGGGGACCTTGTGCAGAACTCGTGGTGCTGGGCACTGCT
GCTGCTGCGGCAGCTGGCAACCTGACTTGTATCGTCGCGATCGGAAATGAGAACAGGGGCATCTTGAGCC
CCTGCGGACGGTGCCGACAGGTGCTTCTCGATCTGCATCCTGGGATCAAAGCCATAGTGAAGGACAGTGA
TGGACAGCCGACGGCAGTTGGGATTCGTGAATTGCTGCCCTCTGGTTATGTGTGGGAGGGCCCCGGTGCC
GAAGGTAGAGGTTCTCTCCTCACTTGTGGTGATGTTGAAGAAAACCCTGGTCCAATGTCTAGACTGGACA
AGAGCAAAGTCATAAACTCTGCTCTGGAATTACTCAATGAAGTCGGTATCGAAGGCCTGACGACAAGGAA
ACTCGCTCAAAAGCTGGGAGTTGAGCAGCCTACCCTGTACTGGCACGTGAAGAACAAGCGGGCCCTGCTC
GATGCCCTGGCAATCGAGATGCTGGACAGGCATCATACCCACTTCTGCCCCCTGGAAGGCGAGTCATGGC
AAGACTTTCTGCGGAACAACGCCAAGTCATTCCGCTGTGCTCTCCTCTCACATCGCGACGGGGCTAAAGT
GCATCTCGGCACCCGCCCAACAGAGAAACAGTACGAAACCCTGGAAAATCAGCTCGCGTTCCTGTGTCAG
CAAGGCTTCTCCCTGGAGAACGCACTGTACGCTCTGTCCGCCGTGGGCCACTTTACACTGGGCTGCGTAT
TGGAGGATCAGGAGCATCAAGTAGCAAAAGAGGAAAGAGAGACACCTACCACCGATTCTATGCCCCCACT
TCTGAGACAAGCAATTGAGCTGTTCGACCATCAGGGAGCCGAACCTGCCTTCCTTTTCGGCCTGGAACTA
ATCATATGTGGCCTGGAGAAACAGCTAAAGTGCGAAAGCGGCGGGCCGGCCGACGCCCTTGACGATTTTG
ACTTAGACATGCTCCCAGCCGATGCCCTTGACGACTTTGACCTTGATATGCTGCCTGCTGACGCTCTTGA
CGATTTTGACCTTGACATGCTCCCCGGGTAACTAAGTAAGGATCGATCCAAGATATCGTATTCTTAACTA
TGTTGCTCCTTTTACGCTATGTGGATACGCTGCTTTAATGCCTTTGTATCATGCTATTGCTTCCCGTATG
GCTTTCATTTTCTCCTCCTTGTATAAATCCTGGTTGCTGTCTCTTTATGAGGAGTTGTGGCCCGTTGTCA
GGCAACGTGGCGTGGTGTGCACTGTGTTTGCTGACGCAACCCCCACTGGTTGGGGCATTGCCACCACCTG
TCAGCTCCTTTCCGGGACTTTCGCTTTCCCCCTCCCTATTGCCACGGCGGAACTCATCGCCGCCTGCCTT
GCCCGCTGCTGGACAGGGGCTCGGCTGTTGGGCACTGACAATTCCGTGGTGTTGTCGGGGAAGCTGACGT
CCTTTCCATGGCTGCTCGCCTGTGTTGCCACCTGGATTCTGCGCGGGACGTCCTTCTGCTACGTCCCTTC
GGCCCTCAATCCAGCGGACCTTCCTTCCCGCGGCCTGCTGCCGGCTCTGCGGCCTCTTCCGCGTCTTCGC
CTTCGCCCTCAGACGAGTCGGATCTCCCTTTGGGCCGCCTCCCCGCCTGTTTCGCCTCGGCGTCCGGACT
AGAGGTACCTTTAAGACCAATGACTTACAAGGCAGCTGTAGATCTTAGCCACTTTTTAAAAGAAAAGGGG
GGACTGGAAGGGCTAATTCACTCCCAACGAAGACAAGATCTGCTTTTTGCTTGTACTGGGTCTCTCTGGT
TAGACCAGATCTGAGCCTGGGAGCTCTCTGGCTAACTAGGGAACCCACTGCTTAAGCCTCAATAAAGCTT
GCCTTGAGTGCTTCAAGTAGTGTGTGCCCGTCTGTTGTGTGACTCTGGTAACTAGAGATCCCTCAGACCC
TTTTAGTCAGTGTGGAAAATCTCTAGCAGTAGTAGTTCATGTCATCTTATTATTCAGTATTTATAACTTG
CAAAGAAATGAATATCAGAGAGTGAGAGGAACTTGTTTATTGCAGCTTATAATGGTTACAAATAAAGCAA
TAGCATCACAAATTTCACAAATAAAGCATTTTTTTCACTGCATTCTAGTTGTGGTTTGTCCAAACTCATC
AATGTATCTTA
